Addgene plasmid #65486: pEGFP_mNTAQ1
Purpose: Mouse Ntaq1-EGFP reporter
Depositing lab: Alexander Varshavsky. Depositing organization: California Institute of Technology. Publication: Glutamine-specific N-terminal amidase, a component of the N-end rule pathway. Wang H, Piatkov KI, Brower CS, Varshavsky A. Mol Cell. 2009 Jun 26;34(6):686-95. doi: 10.1016/j.molcel.2009.04.032. PubMed 19560421.
Backbone
  Vector backbone: pEGFP-N1
  Backbone manufacturer: Clontech
  Backbone size w/o insert (bp): 4700
  Vector type: Mammalian Expression
  Selectable markers: Neomycin (select with G418)
Growth in bacteria
  Bacterial resistance: Kanamycin, 50 μg/mL
  Growth temperature: 37°C
  Growth strain: DH5alpha
  Copy number: Unknown
Gene/Insert
  Gene/Insert name: Ntaq1
  Species: M. musculus (mouse)
  Entrez Gene: Wdyhv1 (a.k.a. 2410187C16Rik, AU014961, AW550036, Ntaq1)
  Promoter: CMV
  Tag / fusion protein: EGFP (C terminal on backbone)
  Cloning method: Restriction Enzyme; 5′ cloning site XhoI (unknown if destroyed); 3′ cloning site SacII (unknown if destroyed)
  Sequencing primers: 5′ CMV-F; 3′ SV40pA-R
Terms and licenses: Academic/Nonprofit Terms; Industry Terms: Not Available to Industry
How to cite: pEGFP_mNTAQ1 was a gift from Alexander Varshavsky (Addgene plasmid # 65486 ; http://n2t.net/addgene:65486 ; RRID:Addgene_65486)
