[The description below was written by a language model from this plasmid's Addgene catalogue record.]
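Description:
pEGFP_mNTAQ1 is a mammalian expression plasmid built on the Clontech pEGFP-N1 backbone (about 4.7 kb without insert) that encodes mouse Ntaq1 fused at its C terminus to EGFP. The Ntaq1 coding sequence (gene also catalogued as Wdyhv1) was inserted by restriction cloning between the XhoI and SacII sites of the polylinker, placing it upstream of the backbone's EGFP open reading frame. Transcription of the fusion is driven by the CMV promoter, a strong constitutive promoter in most mammalian cell lines. The SV40pA-R sequencing primer listed in the record implies an SV40 polyadenylation signal downstream of EGFP. The record does not say whether the cloning sites were preserved, and no feature table is provided, so details such as linker composition between Ntaq1 and EGFP are not documented here.

The plasmid is propagated in E. coli under kanamycin selection. The same resistance cassette type confers neomycin resistance in mammalian cells, allowing G418 selection of stable transfectants. The copy number is recorded as unknown.

Ntaq1 is the glutamine-specific N-terminal amidase of the N-end rule pathway, which deamidates N-terminal glutamine to glutamate as an early step in marking substrates for degradation. The construct is described as a mouse Ntaq1-EGFP reporter. A fluorescent fusion of this kind is typically used after transfection to visualise the expression and subcellular localisation of the enzyme in living or fixed mammalian cells, or to follow the tagged protein with anti-GFP reagents.
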