>Addgene plasmid #65486 | pEGFP_mNTAQ1 | addgene partial sequence | sequence record 112938 | CMV-F 5'-CGCAAATGGGCGGTAGGCGTG-3'
ACCGTCAGATCCGCTAGCGCTACCGGACTCAGATCTCGAGATGGAGGGGGACGGCCCCGCCGCCACGGCC
CCGCAGTACCAGCCGGTCTGTCCTACGCGGGACGCATGTGTCTACAACAGCTGCTATTGTGAGGAAAACA
TTTGGAAGCTCTGTGAGTACATCAAGACACACAACCAGTATCTGTTGGAGGAGTGCTATGCAGTCTTCAT
ATCAAATGAGAAGAAGATGGTACCTATTTGGAAACAGCAGGCAAGACCTGAGAATGGACCTGTGATCTGG
GACTACCATGTGGTTCTGCTTCATGTGTCAAGGGAAGGACAAAGCTTCATTTATGATCTTGACACTATTT
TGCCATTTCCCTGCCCTTTCGACATTTACATAGAAGATGCCCTTAAGTCTGATGATGACATTCATCTGCA
GTTTAGGAGGAAATTTAGAGTGGTTCGTGCTGACTCCTACTTGAAGCACTTCGCTTCTGACCGGTCTCAC
ATGAAAGACTCCAGTGGGAACTGGAGAGAGCCTCCCCCAGAGTACCCCTGCATTGAAACTGGAGACTCCA
AAATGAACCTGAACGACTTCATCAGCATGGACCCTGCAGTAGGATGGGGAGCTGTCTACACGCTGCCTGA
GTTTGTGCATCGGTTCAGCAGCAAAACCTACCAAGCCCCGCGGGCCCGGGATCCACCGGTCGCCACCATG
GTGAGCAAGGGCGAGGAGCTGTTCACCGGGGTGGTGCCCATCCTGGTCGAGCTGGACGGCGACGTAA
