>Addgene plasmid #65486 | pEGFP_mNTAQ1 | addgene partial sequence | sequence record 113021 | EGFP-N 5'-CGTCGCCGTCCAGCTCGACCAG-3'
GCTCACCATGGTGGCGACCGGTGGATCCCGGGCCCGCGGGGCTTGGTAGGTTTTGCTGCTGAACCGATGC
ACAAACTCAGGCAGCGTGTAGACAGCTCCCCATCCTACTGCAGGGTCCATGCTGATGAAGTCGTTCAGGT
TCATTTTGGAGTCTCCAGTTTCAATGCAGGGGTACTCTGGGGGAGGCTCTCTCCAGTTCCCACTGGAGTC
TTTCATGTGAGACCGGTCAGAAGCGAAGTGCTTCAAGTAGGAGTCAGCACGAACCACTCTAAATTTCCTC
CTAAACTGCAGATGAATGTCATCATCAGACTTAAGGGCATCTTCTATGTAAATGTCGAAAGGGCAGGGAA
ATGGCAAAATAGTGTCAAGATCATAAATGAAGCTTTGTCCTTCCCTTGACACATGAAGCAGAACCACATG
GTAGTCCCAGATCACAGGTCCATTCTCAGGTCTTGCCTGCTGTTTCCAAATAGGTACCATCTTCTTCTCA
TTTGATATGAAGACTGCATAGCACTCCTCCAACAGATACTGGTTGTGTGTCTTGATGTACTCACAGAGCT
TCCAAATGTTTTCCTCACAATAGCAGCTGTTGTAGACACATGCGTCCCGCGTAGGACAGACCGGCTGGTA
CTGCGGGGCCGTGGCGGCGGGGCCGTCCCCCTCCATCTCGAGATCTGAGTCCGGTAGCGCTAGCGGATCT
GACGGTTCACTAAACCAGCTCTGCTTATATAGACCTCCCACCGTACACGCCTACCGCCCATTTGCGTCAA
TGGGGCGGAGTTGTTACGACATTTTGGAAAGTCCCGTTGATTTTGGTGCCAAAACAAACTCCCATTGACG
TCAATGGG
